>Addgene plasmid #147467 | pCIneo-V5-SBP-CeSmg7-T83E_S | depositor full sequence | sequence record 289914 | Full Sequence
TCAATATTGGCCATTAGCCATATTATTCATTGGTTATATAGCATAAATCAATATTGGCTATTGGCCATTG
CATACGTTGTATCTATATCATAATATGTACATTTATATTGGCTCATGTCCAATATGACCGCCATGTTGGC
ATTGATTATTGACTAGTTATTAATAGTAATCAATTACGGGGTCATTAGTTCATAGCCCATATATGGAGTT
CCGCGTTACATAACTTACGGTAAATGGCCCGCCTGGCTGACCGCCCAACGACCCCCGCCCATTGACGTCA
ATAATGACGTATGTTCCCATAGTAACGCCAATAGGGACTTTCCATTGACGTCAATGGGTGGAGTATTTAC
GGTAAACTGCCCACTTGGCAGTACATCAAGTGTATCATATGCCAAGTCCGCCCCCTATTGACGTCAATGA
CGGTAAATGGCCCGCCTGGCATTATGCCCAGTACATGACCTTACGGGACTTTCCTACTTGGCAGTACATC
TACGTATTAGTCATCGCTATTACCATGGTGATGCGGTTTTGGCAGTACACCAATGGGCGTGGATAGCGGT
TTGACTCACGGGGATTTCCAAGTCTCCACCCCATTGACGTCAATGGGAGTTTGTTTTGGCACCAAAATCA
ACGGGACTTTCCAAAATGTCGTAACAACTGCGATCGCCCGCCCCGTTGACGCAAATGGGCGGTAGGCGTG
TACGGTGGGAGGTCTATATAAGCAGAGCTCGTTTAGTGAACCGTCAGATCACTAGAAGCTTTATTGCGGT
AGTTTATCACAGTTAAATTGCTAACGCAGTCAGTGCTTCTGACACAACAGTCTCGAACTTAAGCTGCAGT
GACTCTCTTAAGGTAGCCTTGCAGAAGTTGGTCGTGAGGCACTGGGCAGGTAAGTATCAAGGTTACAAGA
CAGGTTTAAGGAGACCAATAGAAACTGGGCTTGTCGAGACAGAGAAGACTCTTGCGTTTCTGATAGGCAC
CTATTGGTCTTACTGACATCCACTTTGCCTTTCTCTCCACAGGTGTCCACTCCCAGTTCAATTACAGCTC
TTAAGGCTAGAGTACTTAATACGACTCACTATAGGCTAGCAATTGCGGCCACCATGGGTAAGCCTATCCC
TAACCCTCTCCTCGGTCTCGATTCTACGCCCGGAAGCGGTAGCGGTACCATGGACGAGAAGACCACCGGC
TGGGGGGGCGGCCACGTGGTGGAGGGCCTGGCCGGCGAGCTGGAGCAGCTGCGGGCCAGGCTGGAGCACC
ACCCTCAGGGCCAGCGGGAGCCCTCCGGCGGCTGCAAGCCCCTCGAGAATTCACGCGTGGTACCTCTAGA
GTCGACCATGTCGGACGAATGGGAACAGCTTACTGTAGAGTTGAGAAAAATTCCACGTGGCACCGAAGCT
GCACCACAGTATTTGAGACATTTAATGAAAATGTTTGTCGCTGACTTCGAAACTGCTGTATCCAAAAGAT
TCGATGTAAAATTCTGGAATAAACTGAAATCAATGATGGATGAAATAACAAAAGCAATGGAAAATGATCG
ACTTGTTAATCATAATGTTCAAAATCTTGCAATTGGATTTTTGGAGGATTTATCACTTCTTGTTCATTAT
CATTATGAAATTCCAAATTATGGAAACGATATCTCAAAACAATTAACATGGACACCAGATGTATTTCTAA
ACAGAAAACCTATCAAGTCGAAAAAGAATAGTCGAGTGTTCATGGCTTATGTTCTGTTAAGAATGGGAGA
TTTAATGAGATATAAGGAGAACTACCCAAAAGCTCAGGAATATTACGAGCAATCATGCCGCATTAATCCA
GCTGATGGAGCTGTCTGGAATCAGCTAGGATTGATATCTTCACTTGGTGCAAAAAACCTGGAAAGTGTCT
ATTTTCATACACGAGCTCTTCATGCCACTATGGAATTCCCAACTGCTTCTGGTGGCTTAACGAATATTTT
CAAAAATTTTGCAAATCGAGATATTTCAAGACCAATGCCTATTAAAGATCTATATTTATCCTGCCTAGGA
AGAATTCATTTCCTTCTAGAAATCGAAGATTCTTCTGTGCACCTACAAAAAATTGGAGAAGAAGCTGCAA
CTTCAAAAGAAATGATTGTTCCTCTAATGTCTGTATATAAACATCTCGAGGACGGAACTGAACTTGAACA
ACGAGCCGTAGAGTATGTCAAAACTATTTGGTGTACGGCCTACCGAAGTCTCCTGAAAACTTTGGATGAT
TATAAGGAGGAATCAAAAAAACTGGCAGATGTTCCACATCTTCTTCATATTCTGGCACTTTTACTCTGTG
CACCTAAACTCCTTCGCGGTATTGAAGACCAAACTGAAGATGAAGTAACATCAATTTGCGAATGGCTTCT
ATGCGCAAATTGTGATGAGAAAATCAAGGATTCTGATGCTTTTGGATATTTTCATTGTCTTCAAAGAATT
CAATATCCACTCACTAGAACTCAATTGGCTCAGAAATTAGTTGAAATAGAGGATGAAGATGAATCTAAAG
ATTCCGATCAATCAACAATACCAGAAGAAGATCAGAAAAGCCTTTCTACAGACACTTCAAGAATTCAAAA
CGAGGATTCGGAACCTGAATCTGAATCTGAATCTTCGGATGAGGAAGTTTTGCAACGTGGCCGTCGGCGT
GGAAGAAATCCGAATCTAGACGAATCAGTCGAAACGGATGAAGATGAATTTTAAGCGGCCGCTTCCCTTT
AGTGAGGGTTAATGCTTCGAGCAGACATGATAAGATACATTGATGAGTTTGGACAAACCACAACTAGAAT
GCAGTGAAAAAAATGCTTTATTTGTGAAATTTGTGATGCTATTGCTTTATTTGTAACCATTATAAGCTGC
AATAAACAAGTTAACAACAACAATTGCATTCATTTTATGTTTCAGGTTCAGGGGGAGATGTGGGAGGTTT
TTTAAAGCAAGTAAAACCTCTACAAATGTGGTAAAATCCGATAAGGATCGATCCGGGCTGGCGTAATAGC
GAAGAGGCCCGCACCGATCGCCCTTCCCAACAGTTGCGCAGCCTGAATGGCGAATGG
[124 nt withheld, positions 3068-3191]
C
[91 nt withheld, positions 3193-3283]
A
[49 nt withheld, positions 3285-3333]
CCTTTGACGTTGGAGTCCACGTTCTTT
[37 nt withheld, positions 3361-3397]
ACCCTATCTCGGTCTATTCTTTTGATTTATAAGGGATTTTGCCGATTTCGGCCTATTGGTTAAAAAATGA
GCTGATTTAACAAAAATTTAACGCGAATTTTAACAAAATATTAACGCTTACAATTTCCTGATGCGGTATT
TTCTCCTTACGCATCTGTGCGGTATTTCACACCGCATACGCGGATCTGCGCAGCACCATGGCCTGAAATA
ACCTCTGAAAGAGGAACTTGGTTAGGTACCTTCTGAGGCGGAAAGAACCAGCTGTGGAATGTGTGTCAGT
TAGGGTGTGGAAAGTCCCCAGGCTCCCCAGCAGGCAGAAGTATGCAAAGCATGCATCTCAATTAGTCAGC
AACCAGGTGTGGAAAGTCCCCAGGCTCCCCAGCAGGCAGAAGTATGCAAAGCATGCATCTCAATTAGTCA
GCAACCATAGTCCCGCCCCTAACTCCGCCCATCCCGCCCCTAACTCCGCCCAGTTCCGCCCATTCTCCGC
CCCATGGCTGACTAATTTTTTTTATTTATGCAGAGGCCGAGGCCGCCTCGGCCTCTGAGCTATTCCAGAA
GTAGTGAGGAGGCTTTTTTGGAGGCCTAGGCTTTTGCAAAAAGCTTGATTCTTCTGACACAACAGTCTCG
AACTTAAGGCTAGAGCCACCATGATTGAACAAGATGGATTGCACGCAGGTTCTCCGGCCGCTTGGGTGGA
GAGGCTATTCGGCTATGACTGGGCACAACAGACAATCGGCTGCTCTGATGCCGCCGTGTTCCGGCTGTCA
GCGCAGGGGCGCCCGGTTCTTTTTGTCAAGACCGACCTGTCCGGTGCCCTGAATGAACTGCAGGACGAGG
CAGCGCGGCTATCGTGGCTGGCCACGACGGGCGTTCCTTGCGCAGCTGTGCTCGACGTTGTCACTGAAGC
GGGAAGGGACTGGCTGCTATTGGGCGAAGTGCCGGGGCAGGATCTCCTGTCATCTCACCTTGCTCCTGCC
GAGAAAGTATCCATCATGGCTGATGCAATGCGGCGGCTGCATACGCTTGATCCGGCTACCTGCCCATTCG
ACCACCAAGCGAAACATCGCATCGAGCGAGCACGTACTCGGATGGAAGCCGGTCTTGTCGATCAGGATGA
TCTGGACGAAGAGCATCAGGGGCTCGCGCCAGCCGAACTGTTCGCCAGGCTCAAGGCGCGCATGCCCGAC
GGCGAGGATCTCGTCGTGACCCATGGCGATGCCTGCTTGCCGAATATCATGGTGGAAAATGGCCGCTTTT
CTGGATTCATCGACTGTGGCCGGCTGGGTGTGGCGGACCGCTATCAGGACATAGCGTTGGCTACCCGTGA
TATTGCTGAAGAGCTTGGCGGCGAATGGGCTGACCGCTTCCTCGTGCTTTACGGTATCGCCGCTCCCGAT
TCGCAGCGCATCGCCTTCTATCGCCTTCTTGACGAGTTCTTCTGAGCGGGACTCTGGGGTTCGAAATGAC
CGACCAAGCGACGCCCAACCTGCCATCACGATGGCCGCAATAAAATATCTTTATTTTCATTACATCTGTG
TGTTGGTTTTTTGTGTGAATCGATAGCGATAAGGATCCGCGTATGGTGCACTCTCAGTACAATCTGCTCT
GATGCCGCATAGTTAAGCCAGCCCCGACACCCGCCAACACCCGCTGACGCGCCCTGACGGGCTTGTCTGC
TCCCGGCATCCGCTTACAGACAAGCTGTGACCGTCTCCGGGAGCTGCATGTGTCAGAGGTTTTCACCGTC
ATCACCGAAACGCGCGAGACGAAAGGGCCTCGTGATACGCCTATTTTTATAGGTTAATGTCATGATAATA
ATGGTTTCTTAGACGTCAGGTGGCACTTTTCGGGGAAATGTGCGCGGAACCCCTATTTGTTTATTTTTCT
AAATACATTCAAATATGTATCCGCTCATGAGACAATAACCCTGATAAATGCTTCAATAATATTGAAAAAG
GAAGAGTATGAGTATTCAACATTTCCGTGTCGCCCTTATTCCCTTTTTTGCGGCATTTTGCCTTCCTGTT
TTTGCTCACCCAGAAACGCTGGTGAAAGTAAAAGATGCTGAAGATCAGTTGGGTGCACGAGTGGGTTACA
TCGAACTGGATCTCAACAGCGGTAAGATCCTTGAGAGTTTTCGCCCCGAAGAACGTTTTCCAATGATGAG
CACTTTTAAAGTTCTGCTATGTGGCGCGGTATTATCCCGTATTGACGCCGGGCAAGAGCAACTCGGTCGC
CGCATACACTATTCTCAGAATGACTTGGTTGAGTACTCACCAGTCACAGAAAAGCATCTTACGGATGGCA
TGACAGTAAGAGAATTATGCAGTGCTGCCATAACCATGAGTGATAACACTGCGGCCAACTTACTTCTGAC
AACGATCGGAGGACCGAAGGAGCTAACCGCTTTTTTGCACAACATGGGGGATCATGTAACTCGCCTTGAT
CGTTGGGAACCGGAGCTGAATGAAGCCATACCAAACGACGAGCGTGACACCACGATGCCTGTAGCAATGG
CAACAACGTTGCGCAAACTATTAACTGGCGAACTACTTACTCTAGCTTCCCGGCAACAATTAATAGACTG
GATGGAGGCGGATAAAGTTGCAGGACCACTTCTGCGCTCGGCCCTTCCGGCTGGCTGGTTTATTGCTGAT
AAATCTGGAGCCGGTGAGCGTGGGTCTCGCGGTATCATTGCAGCACTGGGGCCAGATGGTAAGCCCTCCC
GTATCGTAGTTATCTACACGACGGGGAGTCAGGCAACTATGGATGAACGAAATAGACAGATCGCTGAGAT
AGGTGCCTCACTGATTAAGCATTGGTAACTGTCAGACCAAGTTTACTCATATATACTTTAGATTGATTTA
AAACTTCATTTTTAATTTAAAAGGATCTAGGTGAAGATCCTTTTTGATAATCTCATGACCAAAATCCCTT
AACGTGAGTTTTCGTTCCACTGAGCGTCAGACCCCGTAGAAAAGATCAAAGGATCTTCTTGAGATCCTTT
TTTTCTGCGCGTAATCTGCTGCTTGCAAACAAAAAAACCACCGCTACCAGCGGTGGTTTGTTTGCCGGAT
CAAGAGCTACCAACTCTTTTTCCGAAGGTAACTGGCTTCAGCAGAGCGCAGATACCAAATACTGTTCTTC
TAGTGTAGCCGTAGTTAGGCCACCACTTCAAGAACTCTGTAGCACCGCCTACATACCTCGCTCTGCTAAT
CCTGTTACCAGTGGCTGCTGCCAGTGGCGATAAGTCGTGTCTTACCGGGTTGGACTCAAGACGATAGTTA
CCGGATAAGGCGCAGCGGTCGGGCTGAACGGGGGGTTCGTGCACACAGCCCAGCTTGGAGCGAACGACCT
ACACCGAACTGAGATACCTACAGCGTGAGCTATGAGAAAGCGCCACGCTTCCCGAAGGGAGAAAGGCGGA
CAGGTATCCGGTAAGCGGCAGGGTCGGAACAGGAGAGCGCACGAGGGAGCTTCCAGGGGGAAACGCCTGG
TATCTTTATAGTCCTGTCGGGTTTCGCCACCTCTGACTTGAGCGTCGATTTTTGTGATGCTCGTCAGGGG
GGCGGAGCCTATGGAAAAACGCCAGCAACGCGGCCTTTTTACGGTTCCTGGCCTTTTGCTGGCCTTTTGC
TCACATGGCTCGACAGATCT
Features (pLannotate 1.2.2; 20 found; start..end, strand, type, name):
    140..517     +  enhancer       CMV enhancer: human cytomegalovirus immediate early enhancer
    518..729     +  promoter       CMV promoter: human cytomegalovirus (CMV) immediate early promoter
    890..1022    +  intron         chimeric intron: chimera between introns from human β-globin and immunoglobulin heavy chain genes
   1067..1085    +  promoter       T7 promoter: promoter for bacteriophage T7 RNA polymerase
   1107..1148    +  CDS            V5 tag: epitope tag from simian virus 5
   1170..1283    +  CDS            SBP: streptavidin-binding peptide selected from a peptide library; binds streptavidin with nanomolar affinity (Keefe et al., 2001)
   2726..2743    -  promoter       T3 promoter (fragment): promoter for bacteriophage T3 RNA polymerase
   2761..2882    -  polyA_signal   SV40 poly(A) signal: SV40 polyadenylation signal
   2905..2973    -  CDS            large T antigen (fragment): large T antigen from SV40 (simian virus 40)
   2997..3064    +  CDS            lacZα (fragment): LacZα fragment of β-galactosidase; lacZ fragment
   3068..3496    +  rep_origin     f1 ori (sequence partly withheld): f1 bacteriophage origin of replication; arrow indicates direction of (+) strand synthesis
   3524..3575    -  misc_feature   bom (fragment): basis of mobility region from pBR322
   3640..3997    +  promoter       SV40 promoter: SV40 enhancer and early promoter
   4048..4839    +  CDS            neo: KKA2_KLEPN - Also known as kan, nptII. Experimental evidence at protein level: Swiss-Prot protein existence level 1. Resistance to kanamycin, neomycin, paromomycin, ribostamycin, butirosin and gentamicin B. From Klebsiella pneumoniae.
   4906..4954    +  polyA_signal   poly(A) signal: synthetic polyadenylation signal
   4974..5028    -  misc_feature   bom (fragment): basis of mobility region from pBR322
   5130..5165    -  CDS            rop (fragment): Rop protein, which maintains plasmids at low copy number; rop
   5260..5364    +  promoter       AmpR promoter: bla
   5365..6225    +  CDS            AmpR: β-lactamase; bla; confers resistance to ampicillin, carbenicillin, and related antibiotics
   6396..6984    +  rep_origin     ori: high-copy-number ColE1/pMB1/pBR322/pUC origin of replication
