[The description below was written by a language model from this plasmid's Addgene catalogue record and pLannotate feature annotations shown in this document.]
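Description:
pCIneo-V5-SBP-CeSmg7-T83E_S is a 7,057-nt mammalian expression plasmid built on the pCI-neo backbone and designed to produce a tagged point mutant of the Caenorhabditis elegans nonsense-mediated mRNA decay factor SMG-7. It is propagated in E. coli as a high-copy plasmid through a ColE1/pUC-type origin with ampicillin selection (β-lactamase under its own promoter). An f1 origin is also present, which allows single-stranded DNA production. For mammalian cells, the backbone carries a neomycin phosphotransferase gene driven by the SV40 enhancer/early promoter and followed by a synthetic poly(A) signal, so stable transfectants can be selected with G418.

The expression cassette uses the human CMV immediate-early enhancer and promoter followed by a chimeric β-globin/immunoglobulin intron, which generally improves transcript processing and expression. A T7 promoter lies downstream of the intron and could support in vitro transcription. The coding region begins with a V5 epitope tag and a streptavidin-binding peptide (SBP). The smg-7 ORF is not annotated in the feature table but presumably occupies the unannotated stretch between the SBP tag and the SV40 polyadenylation signal, giving an N-terminally V5-SBP-tagged protein. According to the record, the ORF derives from the NCBI reference mRNA and carries a T83E substitution. The tags allow detection by anti-V5 immunoblotting and affinity pulldown on streptavidin resin, which suits protein interaction assays in transfected cells. The associated publication concerns the 14-3-3-like domains of the SMG5–SMG7 heterodimer, but the record does not state the specific rationale for this mutation. The depositor sequence may be theoretical rather than fully verified.
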