Addgene plasmid #147467: pCIneo-V5-SBP-CeSmg7-T83E_S
Purpose: Mammalian Expression of CeSmg7-T83E
Depositing lab: Elisa Izaurralde. Depositing organization: Max Planck Institute for Developmental Biology. Publication: An unusual arrangement of two 14-3-3-like domains in the SMG5-SMG7 heterodimer is required for efficient nonsense-mediated mRNA decay. Jonas S, Weichenrieder O, Izaurralde E. Genes Dev. 2013 Jan 15;27(2):211-25. doi: 10.1101/gad.206672.112. PubMed 23348841.
Backbone
  Vector backbone: pCI-neo
  Vector type: Mammalian Expression
Growth in bacteria
  Bacterial resistance: Ampicillin, 100 μg/mL
  Growth temperature: 37°C
  Growth strain: DH5alpha
  Copy number: High Copy
Gene/Insert
  Gene/Insert name: CeSmg7-T83E
  Species: C. elegans (nematode)
  Entrez Gene: smg-7 (a.k.a. CELE_Y73B6A.4)
  Cloning method: Unknown
Terms and licenses: Academic/Nonprofit Terms; Industry Terms: Not Available to Industry
Depositor comments: ORF extracted from NCBI:_NM_068632.4 Plasmids from this collection were made available to the research community and donated after the lab closed. Please note that the sequence provided by the depositing laboratory may be theoretical/predicted or based on Sanger sequencing results. There may be discrepancies between sequencing results obtained by Addgene and the depositor sequence. If an Addgene verified sequence is not available, please contact before placing your order to request that our lab fully sequence the plasmid.
How to cite: pCIneo-V5-SBP-CeSmg7-T83E_S was a gift from Elisa Izaurralde (Addgene plasmid # 147467 ; http://n2t.net/addgene:147467 ; RRID:Addgene_147467)
